>Addgene plasmid #162005 | pLKO.1 Puro shRNA INPP5E KD2 | addgene full sequence | sequence record 318823 | Addgene NGS Result
GAATTCTCGACCTCGAGACAAATGGCAGTATTCATCCACAATTTTAAAAGAAAAGGGGGGATTGGGGGGT
ACAGTGCAGGGGAAAGAATAGTAGACATAATAGCAACAGACATACAAACTAAAGAATTACAAAAACAAAT
TACAAAAATTCAAAATTTTCGGGTTTATTACAGGGACAGCAGAGATCCACTTTGGCCGCGGCTCGAGGGG
GTTGGGGTTGCGCCTTTTCCAAGGCAGCCCTGGGTTTGCGCAGGGACGCGGCTGCTCTGGGCGTGGTTCC
GGGAAACGCAGCGGCGCCGACCCTGGGTCTCGCACATTCTTCACGTCCGTTCGCAGCGTCACCCGGATCT
TCGCCGCTACCCTTGTGGGCCCCCCGGCGACGCTTCCTGCTCCGCCCCTAAGTCGGGAAGGTTCCTTGCG
GTTCGCGGCGTGCCGGACGTGACAAACGGAAGCCGCACGTCTCACTAGTACCCTCGCAGACGGACAGCGC
CAGGGAGCAATGGCAGCGCGCCGACCGCGATGGGCTGTGGCCAATAGCGGCTGCTCAGCAGGGCGCGCCG
AGAGCAGCGGCCGGGAAGGGGCGGTGCGGGAGGCGGGGTGTGGGGCGGTAGTGTGGGCCCTGTTCCTGCC
CGCGCGGTGTTCCGCATTCTGCAAGCCTCCGGAGCGCACGTCGGCAGTCGGCTCCCTCGTTGACCGAATC
ACCGACCTCTCTCCCCAGGGGGATCCACCGGAGCTTACCATGACCGAGTACAAGCCCACGGTGCGCCTCG
CCACCCGCGACGACGTCCCCAGGGCCGTACGCACCCTCGCCGCCGCGTTCGCCGACTACCCCGCCACGCG
CCACACCGTCGATCCGGACCGCCACATCGAGCGGGTCACCGAGCTGCAAGAACTCTTCCTCACGCGCGTC
GGGCTCGACATCGGCAAGGTGTGGGTCGCGGACGACGGCGCCGCGGTGGCGGTCTGGACCACGCCGGAGA
GCGTCGAAGCGGGGGCGGTGTTCGCCGAGATCGGCCCGCGCATGGCCGAGTTGAGCGGTTCCCGGCTGGC
CGCGCAGCAACAGATGGAAGGCCTCCTGGCGCCGCACCGGCCCAAGGAGCCCGCGTGGTTCCTGGCCACC
GTCGGCGTCTCGCCCGACCACCAGGGCAAGGGTCTGGGCAGCGCCGTCGTGCTCCCCGGAGTGGAGGCGG
CCGAGCGCGCCGGGGTGCCCGCCTTCCTGGAGACCTCCGCGCCCCGCAACCTCCCCTTCTACGAGCGGCT
CGGCTTCACCGTCACCGCCGACGTCGAGGTGCCCGAAGGACCGCGCACCTGGTGCATGACCCGCAAGCCC
GGTGCCTGACGCCCGCCCCACGACCCGCAGCGCCCGACCGAAAGGAGCGCACGACCCCATGCATCGGTAC
CTTTAAGACCAATGACTTACAAGGCAGCTGTAGATCTTAGCCACTTTTTAAAAGAAAAGGGGGGACTGGA
AGGGCTAATTCACTCCCAACGAAGACAAGATCTGCTTTTTGCTTGTACTGGGTCTCTCTGGTTAGACCAG
ATCTGAGCCTGGGAGCTCTCTGGCTAACTAGGGAACCCACTGCTTAAGCCTCAATAAAGCTTGCCTTGAG
TGCTTCAAGTAGTGTGTGCCCGTCTGTTGTGTGACTCTGGTAACTAGAGATCCCTCAGACCCTTTTAGTC
AGTGTGGAAAATCTCTAGCAGTAGTAGTTCATGTCATCTTATTATTCAGTATTTATAACTTGCAAAGAAA
TGAATATCAGAGAGTGAGAGGAACTTGTTTATTGCAGCTTATAATGGTTACAAATAAAGCAATAGCATCA
CAAATTTCACAAATAAAGCATTTTTTTCACTGCATTCTAGTTGTGGTTTGTCCAAACTCATCAATGTATC
TTATCATGTCTGGCTCTAGCTATCCCGCCCCTAACTCCGCCCATCCCGCCCCTAACTCCGCCCAGTTCCG
CCCATTCTCCGCCCCATGGCTGACTAATTTTTTTTATTTATGCAGAGGCCGAGGCCGCCTCGGCCTCTGA
GCTATTCCAGAAGTAGTGAGGAGGCTTTTTTGGAGGCCTAGGGACGTACCCAATTCGCCCTATAGTGAGT
CGTATTACGCGCGCTCACTGGCCGTCGTTTTACAACGTCGTGACTGGGAAAACCCTGGCGTTACCCAACT
TAATCGCCTTGCAGCACATCCCCCTTTCGCCAGCTGGCGTAATAGCGAAGAGGCCCGCACCGATCGCCCT
TCCCAACAGTTGCGCAGCCTGAATGGCGAATGGG
[124 nt withheld, positions 2275-2398]
C
[91 nt withheld, positions 2400-2490]
A
[49 nt withheld, positions 2492-2540]
CCTTTGACGTTGGAGTCCACGTTCTTT
[37 nt withheld, positions 2568-2604]
ACCCTATCTCGGTCTATTCTTTTGATTTATAAGGGATTTTGCCGATTTCGGCCTATTGGTTAAAAAATGA
GCTGATTTAACAAAAATTTAACGCGAATTTTAACAAAATATTAACGCTTACAATTTAGGTGGCACTTTTC
GGGGAAATGTGCGCGGAACCCCTATTTGTTTATTTTTCTAAATACATTCAAATATGTATCCGCTCATGAG
ACAATAACCCTGATAAATGCTTCAATAATATTGAAAAAGGAAGAGTATGAGTATTCAACATTTCCGTGTC
GCCCTTATTCCCTTTTTTGCGGCATTTTGCCTTCCTGTTTTTGCTCACCCAGAAACGCTGGTGAAAGTAA
AAGATGCTGAAGATCAGTTGGGTGCACGAGTGGGTTACATCGAACTGGATCTCAACAGCGGTAAGATCCT
TGAGAGTTTTCGCCCCGAAGAACGTTTTCCAATGATGAGCACTTTTAAAGTTCTGCTATGTGGCGCGGTA
TTATCCCGTATTGACGCCGGGCAAGAGCAACTCGGTCGCCGCATACACTATTCTCAGAATGACTTGGTTG
AGTACTCACCAGTCACAGAAAAGCATCTTACGGATGGCATGACAGTAAGAGAATTATGCAGTGCTGCCAT
AACCATGAGTGATAACACTGCGGCCAACTTACTTCTGACAACGATCGGAGGACCGAAGGAGCTAACCGCT
TTTTTGCACAACATGGGGGATCATGTAACTCGCCTTGATCGTTGGGAACCGGAGCTGAATGAAGCCATAC
CAAACGACGAGCGTGACACCACGATGCCTGTAGCAATGGCAACAACGTTGCGCAAACTATTAACTGGCGA
ACTACTTACTCTAGCTTCCCGGCAACAATTAATAGACTGGATGGAGGCGGATAAAGTTGCAGGACCACTT
CTGCGCTCGGCCCTTCCGGCTGGCTGGTTTATTGCTGATAAATCTGGAGCCGGTGAGCGTGGGTCTCGCG
GTATCATTGCAGCACTGGGGCCAGATGGTAAGCCCTCCCGTATCGTAGTTATCTACACGACGGGGAGTCA
GGCAACTATGGATGAACGAAATAGACAGATCGCTGAGATAGGTGCCTCACTGATTAAGCATTGGTAACTG
TCAGACCAAGTTTACTCATATATACTTTAGATTGATTTAAAACTTCATTTTTAATTTAAAAGGATCTAGG
TGAAGATCCTTTTTGATAATCTCATGACCAAAATCCCTTAACGTGAGTTTTCGTTCCACTGAGCGTCAGA
CCCCGTAGAAAAGATCAAAGGATCTTCTTGAGATCCTTTTTTTCTGCGCGTAATCTGCTGCTTGCAAACA
AAAAAACCACCGCTACCAGCGGTGGTTTGTTTGCCGGATCAAGAGCTACCAACTCTTTTTCCGAAGGTAA
CTGGCTTCAGCAGAGCGCAGATACCAAATACTGTTCTTCTAGTGTAGCCGTAGTTAGGCCACCACTTCAA
GAACTCTGTAGCACCGCCTACATACCTCGCTCTGCTAATCCTGTTACCAGTGGCTGCTGCCAGTGGCGAT
AAGTCGTGTCTTACCGGGTTGGACTCAAGACGATAGTTACCGGATAAGGCGCAGCGGTCGGGCTGAACGG
GGGGTTCGTGCACACAGCCCAGCTTGGAGCGAACGACCTACACCGAACTGAGATACCTACAGCGTGAGCT
ATGAGAAAGCGCCACGCTTCCCGAAGGGAGAAAGGCGGACAGGTATCCGGTAAGCGGCAGGGTCGGAACA
GGAGAGCGCACGAGGGAGCTTCCAGGGGGAAACGCCTGGTATCTTTATAGTCCTGTCGGGTTTCGCCACC
TCTGACTTGAGCGTCGATTTTTGTGATGCTCGTCAGGGGGGCGGAGCCTATGGAAAAACGCCAGCAACGC
GGCCTTTTTACGGTTCCTGGCCTTTTGCTGGCCTTTTGCTCACATGTTCTTTCCTGCGTTATCCCCTGAT
TCTGTGGATAACCGTATTACCGCCTTTGAGTGAGCTGATACCGCTCGCCGCAGCCGAACGACCGAGCGCA
GCGAGTCAGTGAGCGAGGAAGCGGAAGAGCGCCCAATACGCAAACCGCCTCTCCCCGCGCGTTGGCCGAT
TCATTAATGCAGCTGGCACGACAGGTTTCCCGACTGGAAAGCGGGCAGTGAGCGCAACGCAATTAATGTG
AGTTAGCTCACTCATTAGGCACCCCAGGCTTTACACTTTATGCTTCCGGCTCGTATGTTGTGTGGAATTG
TGAGCGGATAACAATTTCACACAGGAAACAGCTATGACCATGATTACGCCAAGCGCGCAATTAACCCTCA
CTAAAGGGAACAAAAGCTGGAGCTGCAAGCTTAATGTAGTCTTATGCAATACTCTTGTAGTCTTGCAACA
TGGTAACGATGAGTTAGCAACATGCCTTACAAGGAGAGAAAAAGCACCGTGCATGCCGATTGGTGGAAGT
AAGGTGGTACGATCGTGCCTTATTAGGAAGGCAACAGACGGGTCTGACATGGATTGGACGAACCACTGAA
TTGCCGCATTGCAGAGATATTGTATTTAAGTGCCTAGCTCGATACATAAACGGGTCTCTCTGGTTAGACC
AGATCTGAGCCTGGGAGCTCTCTGGCTAACTAGGGAACCCACTGCTTAAGCCTCAATAAAGCTTGCCTTG
AGTGCTTCAAGTAGTGTGTGCCCGTCTGTTGTGTGACTCTGGTAACTAGAGATCCCTCAGACCCTTTTAG
TCAGTGTGGAAAATCTCTAGCAGTGGCGCCCGAACAGGGACTTGAAAGCGAAAGGGAAACCAGAGGAGCT
CTCTCGACGCAGGACTCGGCTTGCTGAAGCGCGCACGGCAAGAGGCGAGGGGCGGCGACTGGTGAGTACG
CCAAAAATTTTGACTAGCGGAGGCTAGAAGGAGAGAGATGGGTGCGAGAGCGTCAGTATTAAGCGGGGGA
GAATTAGATCGCGATGGGAAAAAATTCGGTTAAGGCCAGGGGGAAAGAAAAAATATAAATTAAAACATAT
AGTATGGGCAAGCAGGGAGCTAGAACGATTCGCAGTTAATCCTGGCCTGTTAGAAACATCAGAAGGCTGT
AGACAAATACTGGGACAGCTACAACCATCCCTTCAGACAGGATCAGAAGAACTTAGATCATTATATAATA
CAGTAGCAACCCTCTATTGTGTGCATCAAAGGATAGAGATAAAAGACACCAAGGAAGCTTTAGACAAGAT
AGAGGAAGAGCAAAACAAAAGTAAGACCACCGCACAGCAAGCGGCCGCTGATCTTCAGACCTGGAGGAGG
AGATATGAGGGACAATTGGAGAAGTGAATTATATAAATATAAAGTAGTAAAAATTGAACCATTAGGAGTA
GCACCCACCAAGGCAAAGAGAAGAGTGGTGCAGAGAGAAAAAAGAGCAGTGGGAATAGGAGCTTTGTTCC
TTGGGTTCTTGGGAGCAGCAGGAAGCACTATGGGCGCAGCGTCAATGACGCTGACGGTACAGGCCAGACA
ATTATTGTCTGGTATAGTGCAGCAGCAGAACAATTTGCTGAGGGCTATTGAGGCGCAACAGCATCTGTTG
CAACTCACAGTCTGGGGCATCAAGCAGCTCCAGGCAAGAATCCTGGCTGTGGAAAGATACCTAAAGGATC
AACAGCTCCTGGGGATTTGGGGTTGCTCTGGAAAACTCATTTGCACCACTGCTGTGCCTTGGAATGCTAG
TTGGAGTAATAAATCTCTGGAACAGATTTGGAATCACACGACCTGGATGGAGTGGGACAGAGAAATTAAC
AATTACACAAGCTTAATACACTCCTTAATTGAAGAATCGCAAAACCAGCAAGAAAAGAATGAACAAGAAT
TATTGGAATTAGATAAATGGGCAAGTTTGTGGAATTGGTTTAACATAACAAATTGGCTGTGGTATATAAA
ATTATTCATAATGATAGTAGGAGGCTTGGTAGGTTTAAGAATAGTTTTTGCTGTACTTTCTATAGTGAAT
AGAGTTAGGCAGGGATATTCACCATTATCGTTTCAGACCCACCTCCCAACCCCGAGGGGACCCGACAGGC
CCGAAGGAATAGAAGAAGAAGGTGGAGAGAGAGACAGAGACAGATCCATTCGATTAGTGAACGGATCTCG
ACGGTATCGATCACGAGACTAGCCTCGAGCGGCCGCCCCCTTCACCGAGGGCCTATTTCCCATGATTCCT
TCATATTTGCATATACGATACAAGGCTGTTAGAGAGATAATTGGAATTAATTTGACTGTAAACACAAAGA
TATTAGTACAAAATACGTGACGTAGAAAGTAATAATTTCTTGGGTAGTTTGCAGTTTTAAAATTATGTTT
TAAAATGGACTATCATATGCTTACCGTAACTTGAAAGTATTTCGATTTCTTGGCTTTATATATCTTGTGG
AAAGGACGAAACACCGGAGGGTCCATCTTCAAGGGCCTCGAGGCCCTTGAAGATGGACCCTTTTTT
Features (pLannotate 1.2.2; 25 found; start..end, strand, type, name):
     42..159     +  misc_feature   cPPT/CTS: central polypurine tract and central termination sequence of HIV-1
    208..718     +  promoter       hPGK promoter: human phosphoglycerate kinase 1 promoter
    740..1339    +  CDS            PuroR: puromycin N-acetyltransferase; pac from Streptomyces alboniger; confers resistance to puromycin
   1382..1465    +  CDS            nef (fragment): NEF_HV1Z2 - Experimental evidence at protein level: Swiss-Prot protein existence level 1. Extracellular Nef protein targets CD4(+) T-lymphocytes for apoptosis by interacting with CXCR4 surface receptors. From Human immunodeficiency virus type 1 group M subtype D (isolate Z2/CDC-Z34) (HIV-1).
   1467..1700    +  LTR            3' LTR (ΔU3): self-inactivating 3' long terminal repeat (LTR) from HIV-1
   1772..1893    +  polyA_signal   SV40 poly(A) signal: SV40 polyadenylation signal
   1933..2068    +  rep_origin     SV40 ori: SV40 origin of replication
   2089..2107    -  promoter       T7 promoter: promoter for bacteriophage T7 RNA polymerase
   2115..2270    +  CDS            lacZα (fragment): LacZα fragment of β-galactosidase; lacZ fragment
   2275..2703    +  rep_origin     f1 ori (sequence partly withheld): f1 bacteriophage origin of replication; arrow indicates direction of (+) strand synthesis
   2756..2860    +  promoter       AmpR promoter: bla
   2861..3721    +  CDS            AmpR: β-lactamase; bla; confers resistance to ampicillin, carbenicillin, and related antibiotics
   3892..4480    +  rep_origin     ori: high-copy-number ColE1/pMB1/pBR322/pUC origin of replication
   4663..4755    +  CDS            lacI (fragment): lac repressor; lacI; The lac repressor binds to the lac operator to inhibit transcription in E. coli. This inhibition can be relieved by adding lactose or isopropyl-β-D-thiogalactopyranoside (IPTG).
   4768..4789    +  protein_bind   CAP binding site: CAP binding activates transcription in the presence of cAMP. E. coli catabolite activator protein
   4804..4834    +  promoter       lac promoter: promoter for the E. coli lac operon
   4842..4858    +  protein_bind   lac operator: The lac repressor binds to the lac operator to inhibit transcription in E. coli. This inhibition can be relieved by adding lactose or isopropyl-β-D-thiogalactopyranoside (IPTG). lac repressor encoded by lacI
   4903..4921    +  promoter       T3 promoter: promoter for bacteriophage T3 RNA polymerase
   4949..5175    +  promoter       RSV promoter: Rous sarcoma virus enhancer/promoter
   5176..5356    +  LTR            5' LTR (truncated): truncated 5' long terminal repeat (LTR) from HIV-1
   5403..5528    +  misc_feature   HIV-1 Ψ: packaging signal of human immunodeficiency virus type 1
   5512..5875    +  CDS            HIV-1 gag (fragment): gag protein from human immunodeficiency virus 1; gag
   6021..6254    +  misc_feature   RRE: The Rev response element (RRE) of HIV-1 allows for Rev-dependent mRNA export from the nucleus to the cytoplasm.
   6631..6731    +  CDS            Rev (fragment): human immunodeficiency virus 1 (HIV-1) Rev protein; rev; enhances nuclear export of unspliced and incompletely spliced viral mRNAs
   6781..7021    +  promoter       U6 promoter: RNA polymerase III promoter for human U6 snRNA
