[The description below was written by a language model from this plasmid's Addgene catalogue record and pLannotate feature annotations shown in this document.]
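Description:
pLKO.1 Puro shRNA INPP5E KD2 is a lentiviral shRNA vector built on the pLKO.1 backbone and intended to knock down INPP5E, with the target species recorded as dog (Canis lupus). It is maintained in E. coli as a high-copy plasmid through a ColE1/pUC-type origin and selected with ampicillin via the β-lactamase gene. An f1 origin, an SV40 origin and poly(A) signal, and remnants of a lac/T7/T3 cloning region are also annotated in the backbone.

The transfer cassette follows a third-generation, self-inactivating design. An RSV promoter fused to a truncated HIV-1 5' LTR drives production of the viral genomic RNA in packaging cells. It is followed by the Ψ packaging signal with a partial gag sequence and by the Rev response element, which allows Rev-dependent nuclear export. The cPPT/CTS element aids nuclear import of the proviral DNA, and the ΔU3 3' LTR disables LTR promoter activity after integration. Packaging functions are not encoded on the plasmid and must be supplied in trans.

Within this frame, a human U6 RNA polymerase III promoter sits at the end of the linearised sequence record, directly upstream of where the hairpin would lie. The hairpin itself is not annotated in the feature table, and the catalogue lists the shRNA sequence as unspecified. A separate human PGK promoter drives puromycin N-acetyltransferase, so transduced cells can be selected with puromycin. The "KD2" designation suggests it is one of several hairpins against the same gene. The construct is suited to making stable INPP5E-depleted canine cell lines, and the associated publication concerns phosphoinositide control of apical membrane identity.
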