Addgene plasmid #162005: pLKO.1 Puro shRNA INPP5E KD2
Purpose: INPP5E shRNA
Depositing lab: David Bryant. Depositing organization: University of Glasgow. Publication: The phospholipid PI(3,4)P2 is an apical identity determinant. Roman-Fernandez A, Roignot J, Sandilands E, Nacke M, Mansour MA, McGarry L, Shanks E, Mostov KE, Bryant DM. Nat Commun. 2018 Nov 28;9(1):5041. doi: 10.1038/s41467-018-07464-8. PubMed 30487552.
Backbone
  Vector backbone: pLKO.1
  Vector type: Lentiviral
  Selectable markers: Puromycin
Growth in bacteria
  Bacterial resistance: Ampicillin, 100 μg/mL
  Growth temperature: 37°C
  Growth strain: NEB Stable
  Copy number: High Copy
Gene/Insert
  Gene/Insert name: INPP5E
  gRNA/shRNA sequence: Unspecified
  Species: Canis Lupus
  Entrez Gene: INPP5E (a.k.a. PMPCA)
  Cloning method: Ligation Independent Cloning
Terms and licenses: Academic/Nonprofit Terms; Industry Terms: Not Available to Industry
How to cite: pLKO.1 Puro shRNA INPP5E KD2 was a gift from David Bryant (Addgene plasmid # 162005 ; http://n2t.net/addgene:162005 ; RRID:Addgene_162005)
