>Addgene plasmid #162005 | pLKO.1 Puro shRNA INPP5E KD2 | depositor partial sequence | sequence record 314228 | INPP5E RNAi Sequence
AAAGGGTCCATCTTCAAGGGC
